>Addgene plasmid #73282 | pCfB3020(gRNA X-2) | depositor full sequence | sequence record 166362 | Full plasmid sequence
TCGCGCGTTTCGGTGATGACGGTGAAAACCTCTGACACATGCAGCTCCCGGAGACGGTCACAGCTTGTCT
GTAAGCGGATGCCGGGAGCAGACAAGCCCGTCAGGGCGCGTCAGCGGGCTGCATTTAAATGATCTGTTTA
GCTTGCCTCGTCCCCGCCGGGTCACCCGGCCAGCGACATGGAGGCCCAGAATACCCTCCTTGACAGTCTT
GACGTGCGCAGCTCAGGGGCATGATGTGACTGTCGCCCGTACATTTAGCCCATACATCCCCATGTATAAT
CATTTGCATCCATACATTTTGATGGCCGCACGGCGCGAAGCAAAAATTACGGCTCCTCGCTGCAGACCTG
CGAGCAGGGAAACGCTCCCCTCACAGACGCGTTGAATTGTCCCCACGCCGCGCCCCTGTAGAGAAATATA
AAAGGTTAGGATTTGCCACTGAGGTTCTTCTTTCATATACTTCCTTTTAAAATCTTGCTAGGATACAGTT
CTCACATCACATCCGAACATAAACAACCATGGGTACCACTCTTGACGACACGGCTTACCGGTACCGCACC
AGTGTCCCGGGGGACGCCGAGGCCATCGAGGCACTGGATGGGTCCTTCACCACCGACACCGTTTTCCGCG
TCACCACCACCGGGGACGGCTTCACCCTGCGGGAGGTGCCGGTGGACCCGCCCCTGACCAAGGTGTTCCC
CGACGACGAATCGGACGACGAATCGGACGACGGGGAGGACGGCGACCCGGACTCCCGGACGTTCGTCGCG
TACGGGGACGACGGCGACCTGGCGGGCTTCGTGGTCGTCTCGTACTCCGGCTGGAACCGCCGGCTGACCG
TCGAGGACATCGAGGTCGCCCCGGAGCACCGGGGGCACGGGGTCGGGCGCGCGTTGATGGGGCTCGCGAC
GGAGTTCGCCCGCGAGCGGGGCGCCGGGCACCTCTGGCTGGAGGTCACCAACGTCAACGCACCGGCGATC
CACGCGTACCGGCGGATGGGGTTCACCCTCTGCGGCCTGGACACCGCCCTGTACGACGGCACCGCCTCGG
ACGGCGAGCAGGCGCTCTACATGAGCATGCCCTGCCCCTAATCAGTACTGACAATAAAAAGATTCTTGTT
TTCAAGAACTTGTCATTTGTATAGTTTTTTTATATTGTAGTTGTTCTATTTTAATCAAATGTTAGCGTGA
TTTATATTTTTTTTCGCCTCGACATCATCTGCCCAGATGCGAAGTTAAGTGCGCAGAAAGTAATATCATG
CGTCAATCGTATGTGAATGCTGGTCGCTATACTGCTGTCGATTCGATACTAACGCCGCCATCCAGTGTCG
AAAACGAGCTGCGGCCGCCTACAGGGCGCGTCGCGCCATTCGCCATTCAGGCTGCGCAACTGTTGGGAAG
GGCGATCGGTGCGGGCCTCTTCGCTATTACGCCAGCTGGAATGCGTGCGATAGGGAACAAAAGCTGGAGC
TTCTTTGAAAAGATAATGTATGATTATGCTTTCACTCATATTTATACAGAAACTTGATGTTTTCTTTCGA
GTATATACAAGGTGATTACATGTACGTTTGAAGTACAACTCTAGATTTTGTAGTGCCCTCTTGGGCTAGC
GGTAAAGGTGCGCATTTTTTCACACCCTACAATGTTCTGTTCAAAAGATTTTGGTCAAACGCTGTAGAAG
TGAAAGTTGGTGCGCATGTTTCGGCGTTCGAAACTTCTCCGCAGTGAAAGATAAATGATCCTCTCGAAGT
GGTCACGTGCGTTTTAGAGCTAGAAATAGCAAGTTAAAATAAGGCTAGTCCGTTATCAACTTGAAAAAGT
GGCACCGAGTCGGTGGTGCTTTTTTTGTTTTTTATGTCTTCGAGTCATGTAATTAGTTAATCGCGTGCAT
TCCAGCTGCATTAATGAATCGGCCAACGCGCGGGGAGAGGCGGTTTGCGTATTGGGCGCTCTTCCGCTTC
CTCGCTCACTGACTCGCTGCGCTCGGTCGTTCGGCTGCGGCGAGCGGTATCAGCTCACTCAAAGGCGGTA
ATACGGTTATCCACAGAATCAGGGGATAACGCAGGAAAGAACATGTGAGCAAAAGGCCAGCAAAAGGCCA
GGAACCGTAAAAAGGCCGCGTTGCTGGCGTTTTTCCATAGGCTCCGCCCCCCTGACGAGCATCACAAAAA
TCGACGCTCAAGTCAGAGGTGGCGAAACCCGACAGGACTATAAAGATACCAGGCGTTTCCCCCTGGAAGC
TCCCTCGTGCGCTCTCCTGTTCCGACCCTGCCGCTTACCGGATACCTGTCCGCCTTTCTCCCTTCGGGAA
GCGTGGCGCTTTCTCATAGCTCACGCTGTAGGTATCTCAGTTCGGTGTAGGTCGTTCGCTCCAAGCTGGG
CTGTGTGCACGAACCCCCCGTTCAGCCCGACCGCTGCGCCTTATCCGGTAACTATCGTCTTGAGTCCAAC
CCGGTAAGACACGACTTATCGCCACTGGCAGCAGCCACTGGTAACAGGATTAGCAGAGCGAGGTATGTAG
GCGGTGCTACAGAGTTCTTGAAGTGGTGGCCTAACTACGGCTACACTAGAAGGACAGTATTTGGTATCTG
CGCTCTGCTGAAGCCAGTTACCTTCGGAAAAAGAGTTGGTAGCTCTTGATCCGGCAAACAAACCACCGCT
GGTAGCGGTGGTTTTTTTGTTTGCAAGCAGCAGATTACGCGCAGAAAAAAAGGATCTCAAGAAGATCCTT
TGATCTTTTCTACGGGGTCTGACGCTCAGTGGAACGAAAACTCACGTTAAGGGATTTTGGTCATGAGATT
ATCAAAAAGGATCTTCACCTAGATCCTTTTAAATTAAAAATGAAGTTTTAAATCAATCTAAAGTATATAT
GAGTAAACTTGGTCTGACAGTTACCAATGCTTAATCAGTGAGGCACCTATCTCAGCGATCTGTCTATTTC
GTTCATCCATAGTTGCCTGACTCCCCGTCGTGTAGATAACTACGATACGGGAGGGCTTACCATCTGGCCC
CAGTGCTGCAATGATACCGCGAGACCCACGCTCACCGGCTCCAGATTTATCAGCAATAAACCAGCCAGCC
GGAAGGGCCGAGCGCAGAAGTGGTCCTGCAACTTTATCCGCCTCCATCCAGTCTATTAATTGTTGCCGGG
AAGCTAGAGTAAGTAGTTCGCCAGTTAATAGTTTGCGCAACGTTGTTGCCATTGCTACAGGCATCGTGGT
GTCACGCTCGTCGTTTGGTATGGCTTCATTCAGCTCCGGTTCCCAACGATCAAGGCGAGTTACATGATCC
CCCATGTTGTGCAAAAAAGCGGTTAGCTCCTTCGGTCCTCCGATCGTTGTCAGAAGTAAGTTGGCCGCAG
TGTTATCACTCATGGTTATGGCAGCACTGCATAATTCTCTTACTGTCATGCCATCCGTAAGATGCTTTTC
TGTGACTGGTGAGTACTCAACCAAGTCATTCTGAGAATAGTGTATGCGGCGACCGAGTTGCTCTTGCCCG
GCGTCAATACGGGATAATACCGCGCCACATAGCAGAACTTTAAAAGTGCTCATCATTGGAAAACGTTCTT
CGGGGCGAAAACTCTCAAGGATCTTACCGCTGTTGAGATCCAGTTCGATGTAACCCACTCGTGCACCCAA
CTGATCTTCAGCATCTTTTACTTTCACCAGCGTTTCTGGGTGAGCAAAAACAGGAAGGCAAAATGCCGCA
AAAAAGGGAATAAGGGCGACACGGAAATGTTGAATACTCATACTCTTCCTTTTTCAATATTATTGAAGCA
TTTATCAGGGTTATTGTCTCATGAGCGGATACATATTTGAATGTATTTAGAAAAATAAACAAATAGGGGT
TCCGCGCACATTTCCCCGAAAAGTGCCACCTGAACGAAGCATCTGTGCTTCATTTTGTAGAACAAAAATG
CAACGCGAGAGCGCTAATTTTTCAAACAAAGAATCTGAGCTGCATTTTTACAGAACAGAAATGCAACGCG
AAAGCGCTATTTTACCAACGAAGAATCTGTGCTTCATTTTTGTAAAACAAAAATGCAACGCGAGAGCGCT
AATTTTTCAAACAAAGAATCTGAGCTGCATTTTTACAGAACAGAAATGCAACGCGAGAGCGCTATTTTAC
CAACAAAGAATCTATACTTCTTTTTTGTTCTACAAAAATGCATCCCGAGAGCGCTATTTTTCTAACAAAG
CATCTTAGATTACTTTTTTTCTCCTTTGTGCGCTCTATAATGCAGTCTCTTGATAACTTTTTGCACTGTA
GGTCCGTTAAGGTTAGAAGAAGGCTACTTTGGTGTCTATTTTCTCTTCCATAAAAAAAGCCTGACTCCAC
TTCCCGCGTTTACTGATTACTAGCGAAGCTGCGGGTGCATTTTTTCAAGATAAAGGCATCCCCGATTATA
TTCTATACCGATGTGGATTGCGCATACTTTGTGAACAGAAAGTGATAGCGTTGATGATTCTTCATTGGTC
AGAAAATTATGAACGGTTTCTTCTATTTTGTCTCTATATACTACGTATAGGAAATGTTTACATTTTCGTA
TTGTTTTCGATTCACTCTATGAATAGTTCTTACTACAATTTTTTTGTCTAAAGAGTAATACTAGAGATAA
ACATAAAAAATGTAGAGGTCGAGTTTAGATGCAAGTTCAAGGAGCGAAAGGTGGATGGGTAGGTTATATA
GGGATATAGCACAGAGATATATAGCAAAGAGATACTTTTGAGCAATGTTTGTGGAAGCGGTATTCGCAAT
ATTTTAGTAGCTCGTTACAGTCCGGTGCGTTTTTGGTTTTTTGAAAGTGCGTCTTCAGAGCGCTTTTGGT
TTTCAAAAGCGCTCTGAAGTTCCTATACTTTCTAGAGAATAGGAACTTCGGAATAGGAACTTCAAAGCGT
TTCCGAAAACGAGCGCTTCCGAAAATGCAACGCGAGCTGCGCACATACAGCTCACTGTTCACGTCGCACC
TATATCTGCGTGTTGCCTGTATATATATATACATGAGAAGAACGGCATAGTGCGTGTTTATGCTTAAATG
CGTACTTATATGCGTCTATTTATGTAGGATGAAAGGTAGTCTAGTACCTCCTGTGATATTATCCCATTCC
ATGCGGGGTATCGTATGCTTCCTTCAGCACTACCCTTTAGCTGTTCTATATGCTGCCACTCCTCAATTGG
ATTAGTCTCATCCTTCAATGCTATCATTTCCTTTGATATTGGATCATACTAAGAAACCATTATTATCATG
ACATTAACCTATAAAAATAGGCGTATCACGAGGCCCTTTCGTC
Features (pLannotate 1.2.2; 13 found; start..end, strand, type, name):
    175..518     +  promoter       TEF promoter: Ashbya gossypii TEF promoter
    525..1089    +  CDS            NrsR (fragment): nourseothricin acetyltransferase; Streptomyces noursei nat1; confers resistance to nourseothricin
   1097..1294    +  terminator     TEF terminator: Ashbya gossypii TEF terminator
   1369..1439    -  CDS            lacZα (fragment): LacZα fragment of β-galactosidase; lacZ fragment
   1472..1740    +  promoter       SNR52 promoter: promoter for the S. cerevisiae small nucleolar RNA gene SNR52
   1761..1835    +  misc_RNA       gRNA scaffold: guide RNA scaffold for the Streptococcus pyogenes CRISPR/Cas9 system
   1840..1859    +  terminator     SUP4 terminator: transcription terminator for the S. cerevisiae SUP4 tRNA gene
   1892..1949    -  CDS            lacI (fragment): lac repressor; lacI; The lac repressor binds to the lac operator to inhibit transcription in E. coli. This inhibition can be relieved by adding lactose or isopropyl-β-D-thiogalactopyranoside (IPTG).
   2132..2720    -  rep_origin     ori: high-copy-number ColE1/pMB1/pBR322/pUC origin of replication
   2891..3751    -  CDS            AmpR: β-lactamase; bla; confers resistance to ampicillin, carbenicillin, and related antibiotics
   3752..3856    -  promoter       AmpR promoter: bla
   3883..5225    -  rep_origin     2μ ori: yeast 2μ plasmid origin of replication
   5293..35      +  CDS            rop (fragment) (across the origin): Rop protein, which maintains plasmids at low copy number; rop
