[The description below was written by a language model from this plasmid's Addgene catalogue record and pLannotate feature annotations shown in this document.]
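Description:
pCfB3020(gRNA X-2) is a yeast episomal guide RNA vector from the EasyClone-MarkerFree toolkit, built to direct Cas9 to cut the Saccharomyces cerevisiae genome at the integration site designated X-2. It derives from the pESC-Leu shuttle backbone, from which the GAL promoters and terminators were removed and the LEU2 marker was swapped for a NatMX cassette. The backbone was also adapted for USER cloning so that the 20-nucleotide targeting sequence can be exchanged. The resulting plasmid is about 5.3 kb, considerably smaller than the parental vector. In E. coli it is maintained at high copy by a ColE1/pUC-type origin and selected with ampicillin through the β-lactamase gene. In yeast it replicates from the 2μ origin and is selected with nourseothricin, conferred by the Streptomyces noursei nat1 acetyltransferase under the Ashbya gossypii TEF promoter and terminator. The record notes an A40T substitution in the nourseothricin marker found at quality control, which the depositor reports does not affect function.

The payload is a single gRNA expression cassette. The RNA polymerase III-transcribed SNR52 promoter drives the X-2 spacer fused to the Streptococcus pyogenes Cas9 guide RNA scaffold, and transcription ends at the SUP4 tRNA terminator. The plasmid carries no Cas9 gene, so the nuclease must be supplied separately. The short lacZα, lacI and rop fragments annotated around the cassette appear to be non-functional backbone remnants. The vector is intended for marker-less gene integration, in which a Cas9-induced double-strand break at X-2 promotes integration of an expression cassette at that locus without a selectable marker being left in the genome.
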