Addgene plasmid #73282: pCfB3020(gRNA X-2)
Purpose: EasyClone-MarkerFree guiding RNA vector to direct Cas9 to cut at site X-2
Depositing lab: Irina Borodina. Depositing organization: Danmarks Tekniske Universitet. Publication: EasyClone-MarkerFree: A vector toolkit for marker-less integration of genes into Saccharomyces cerevisiae via CRISPR-Cas9. Jessop-Fabre MM, Jakociunas T, Stovicek V, Dai Z, Jensen MK, Keasling JD, Borodina I. Biotechnol J. 2016 Aug;11(8):1110-7. doi: 10.1002/biot.201600147. Epub 2016 Jun 23. PubMed 27166612.
Backbone
  Vector backbone: pESC-Leu
  Backbone manufacturer: Agilent
  Backbone size w/o insert (bp): 7758
  Total vector size (bp): 5289
  Modifications to backbone: Gal promoters and terminators removed and Leu selectable marker replaced with NatMX marker. Modified to accept enable USER cloning, with the 20bp recognition sequence replaced to target site X-2 as reported in: Ronda, C., Maury, J., Jakočiūnas, T., Jacobsen, S. A. et al., CrEdit: CRISPR mediated multi-loci gene integration in Saccharomyces cerevisiae. Microb. Cell Fact. 2015, 14, 97.
  Vector type: Yeast Expression, CRISPR ; gRNA
  Selectable markers: nourseothricin
Growth in bacteria
  Bacterial resistance: Ampicillin, 100 μg/mL
  Growth temperature: 37°C
  Growth strain: DH5alpha
  Copy number: High Copy
Gene/Insert
  Gene/Insert name: guiding RNA
  gRNA/shRNA sequence: ctctcgaagtggtcacgtgc
  Species: S. cerevisiae (budding yeast)
Terms and licenses: Academic/Nonprofit Terms; Industry Terms: Not Available to Industry
Depositor comments: Please note that mutation A40T in nourseothricin was found during Addgene's quality control. The depositor noted that this mutation does NOT affect plasmid function.
How to cite: pCfB3020(gRNA X-2) was a gift from Irina Borodina (Addgene plasmid # 73282 ; http://n2t.net/addgene:73282 ; RRID:Addgene_73282)
