>Addgene plasmid #73282 | pCfB3020(gRNA X-2) | addgene partial sequence | sequence record 166014 | pBRforEco 5'-AATAGGCGTATCACGAGGC-3'
GACGGTGAAAACCTCTGACACATGCAGCTCCCGGAGACGGTCACAGCTTGTCTGTAAGCGGATGCCGGGA
GCAGACAAGCCCGTCAGGGCGCGTCAGCGGGCTGCATTTAAATGATCTGTTTAGCTTGCCTCGTCCCCGC
CGGGTCACCCGGCCAGCGACATGGAGGCCCAGAATACCCTCCTTGACAGTCTTGACGTGCGCAGCTCAGG
GGCATGATGTGACTGTCGCCCGTACATTTAGCCCATACATCCCCATGTATAATCATTTGCATCCATACAT
TTTGATGGCCGCACGGCGCGAAGCAAAAATTACGGCTCCTCGCTGCAGACCTGCGAGCAGGGAAACGCTC
CCCTCACAGACGCGTTGAATTGTCCCCACGCCGCGCCCCTGTAGAGAAATATAAAAGGTTAGGATTTGCC
ACTGAGGTTCTTCTTTCATATACTTCCTTTTAAAATCTTGCTAGGATACAGTTCTCACATCACATCCGAA
CATAAACAACCATGGGTACCACTCTTGACGACACGGCTTACCGGTACCGCACCAGTGTCCCGGGGGACGC
CGAGGCCATCGAGGCACTGGATGGGTCCTTCACCACCGACACCGTTTTCCGCGTCACCACCACCGGGGAC
GGCTTCACCCTGCGGGAGGTGCCGGTGGACCCGCCCCTGACCAAGGTGTTCCCCGACGACGAATCGGACG
ACGAATCGGACGACGGGGAGGACGGCGACCCGGACTCCCGGACGTTCGTCGCGTACGGGGACGACGGCGA
CCTGGCGGGCTTCGTGGTCGTCTCGTACTCCGGCTGGAACCGCCGGCTGACCGTCGAGGACATCGAGGTC
GCCCCGGAGCACCGGGGGCACGGGGTCGGGCGCGCGTTGATGGGGCTCGCGACGGAGTTCGCCCGCGAGC
GGGGCGCCGGGCACCTCTGGCTGGAGGTCACCAACGTCAACGCACCGGCGATCCACGCGTACCGGCGGAT
GGGGTTCACCCTCTGCGGCCTGGACACCGCCCTGTACGACGGCA
