>Addgene plasmid #73282 | pCfB3020(gRNA X-2) | addgene partial sequence | sequence record 166015 | pBR322ori-F 5'-GGGAAACGCCTGGTATCTTT-3'
TCTGACTTGAGCGTCGATTTTTGTGATGCTCGTCAGGGGGGCGGAGCCTATGGAAAAACGCCAGCAACGC
GGCCTTTTTACGGTTCCTGGCCTTTTGCTGGCCTTTTGCTCACATGTTCTTTCCTGCGTTATCCCCTGAT
TCTGTGGATAACCGTATTACCGCCTTTGAGTGAGCTGATACCGCTCGCCGCAGCCGAACGACCGAGCGCA
GCGAGTCAGTGAGCGAGGAAGCGGAAGAGCGCCCAATACGCAAACCGCCTCTCCCCGCGCGTTGGCCGAT
TCATTAATGCAGCTGGAATGCACGCGATTAACTAATTACATGACTCGAAGACATAAAAAACAAAAAAAGC
ACCACCGACTCGGTGCCACTTTTTCAAGTTGATAACGGACTAGCCTTATTTTAACTTGCTATTTCTAGCT
CTAAAACGCACGTGACCACTTCGAGAGGATCATTTATCTTTCACTGCGGAGAAGTTTCGAACGCCGAAAC
ATGCGCACCAACTTTCACTTCTACAGCGTTTGACCAAAATCTTTTGAACAGAACATTGTAGGGTGTGAAA
AAATGCGCACCTTTACCGCTAGCCCAAGAGGGCACTACAAAATCTAGAGTTGTACTTCAAACGTACATGT
AATCACCTTGTATATACTCGAAAGAAAAC
